>Addgene plasmid #128541 | pMJA252 | addgene full sequence | sequence record 251633 | Addgene NGS Result
GACGGATCGGGAGATCTCCCGATCCCCTATGGTGCACTCTCAGTACAATCTGCTCTGATGCCGCATAGTT
AAGCCAGTATCTGCTCCCTGCTTGTGTGTTGGAGGTCGCTGAGTAGTGCGCGAGCAAAATTTAAGCTACA
ACAAGGCAAGGCTTGACCGACAATTGCATGAAGAATCTGCTTAGGGTTAGGCGTTTTGCGCTGCTTCGCG
ATGTACGGGCCAGATATACGCGTTGACATTGATTATTGACTAGTAAGAGAAGAGGGACAGCTATGACTGG
GAGTAGTCAGGAGAGGAGGAAAAATCTGGCTAGTAAAACATGTAAGGAAAATTTTAGGGATGTTAAAGAA
AAAAATAACACAAAACAAAATATAAAAAAAATCTAACCTCAAGTCAAGGCTTTTCTATGGAATAAGGAAT
GGACAGCAGGGGGCTGTTTCATATACTGATGACCTCTTTATAGCCACCTTTGTTCATGGCAGCCAGCATA
TGGCATATGTTGCCAAACTCTAAACCAAATACTCATTCTGATGTTTTAAATGATTTGCCCTCCCATATGT
CCTTCCGAGTGAGAGACACAAAAAATTCCAACACACTATTGCAATGAAAATAAATTTCCTTTATTAGCCA
GAAGTCAGATGCTCAAGGGGCTTCATGATGTCCCCATAATTTTTGGCAGAGGGAAAAAGATCTCAGTGGT
ATTTGTGAGCCAGGGCATTGGCCACACCAGCCACCACCTTCTGATAGGCAGCCTGCACCTGAGGAGTGAA
TTGAATTCCTAGCCTCTGGAATCCTTTCTCTTGACCATGGCCATCAGCACGAGGGCACTGACCAGCACGG
CATACAAGGTGGCCTTCCCTAGCAAGATCTCATAGAGGATGGTGGCAGACAGGACCCCTTGCTGGTAAGA
CTCGGAGGTGAAGCCACAGTCTGCTCTACCCCAGGCCTCGGCGCTGACGATCTGGGTGACAGGTTTGGCC
CTATCCTGGGTCCACTCGTCATTCTCCGAGAGCCCGTAGAACTGGACTTGACAGCGGAAGTGGTTGCGGG
GGTTCTGCCAGAAGGTGGCCGAGACCCTCAGGCGGCTGCTCAGGCAGTATCTGGAGTCATTGAGGGCGGG
CTGCTCCTTGAGGGGCTGCGGGTCTGTGCTGACCCCACTGTGCACCTCCTTCCCATTCACCCACCAGCTC
AGCTCCACGTGGTCGGGGTAGAAGCCTGTGGCCAGGCACACCAGTGTGGCCTTTTGGGTGTGGGAGATCT
CTGCTTCTGATGGCTCAAACACAGCGACCTCGGGTGGGAACACGTTTTTCAGGTCCTCGAGCACTGTCAG
CCGGGTGCCTGGGCCGAGACGAAGGAGAGAGCAGAGCATCATCGTCTCGACAGCATCCCCTTGTTCAGGG
TCCAGGACTTCTGGGGGAACTATTTGGAGGTTTGGATCTGTAGTCTCCTAATAGGCTCTGCTCGACAAGC
TTATCGATGCGGCCGCGCTAGCACGCGTCAGCTGACTAGAGGATCCCTAGCGGATCTGACGGTTCACTAA
ACCAGCTCTGCTTATATAGACCTCCCACCGTACACGCCTACCGCCCATTTGCGTCAATGGGGCGGAGTTG
TTACGACATTTTGGAAAGTCCCGTTGATTTTGGTGCCAAAACAAACTCCCATTGACGTCAATGGGGTGGA
GACTTGGAAATCCCCGTGAGTCAAACCGCTATCCACGCCCATTGATGTACTGCCAAAACCGCATCACCAT
GGTAATAGCGATGACTAATACGTAGATGTACTGCCAAGTAGGAAAGTCCCATAAGGTCATGTACTGGGCA
TAATGCCAGGCGGGCCATTTACCGTCATTGACGTCAATAGGGGGCGTACTTGGCATATGATACACTTGAT
GTACTGCCAAGTGGGCAGTTTACCGTAAATACTCCACCCATTGACGTCAATGGAAAGTCCCTATTGGCGT
TACTATGGGAACATACGTCATTATTGACGTCAATGGGCGGGGGTCGTTGGGCGGTCAGCCAGGCGGGCCA
TTTACCGTAAGTTATGTAACGCGGAACTCCATATATGGGCTATGAACTAATGACCCCGTAATTGATTACT
ATTAATAACTACTCGAGTATGTCGAGGTGGCGTGTACGGTGGGAGGCCTATATAAGCAGAGCTCGTTTAG
TGAACCGTCAGATCGCCTGGAGGTACCACCGGTCATATGCCGCGGGAGCCCAGATCCTGTGTGTGTGTGT
GTGTGCTTGTGCACATCTGTTCTCTGATTGGCTGACTGTACTTCCTGAGAGTCCCTGTTTAATGTTACAA
GAAACAGCTGAGAGACGTGAAAACTTTATTATTTATCTTTGCGTCTCGAGCAGGAACAAGACTATTTGTT
AAAGCAAATATCCAGAACCCTGACCCTGCCGTGTACCAGCTGAGAGACTCTAAATCCAGTGACAAGTCTG
TCTGCCTATTCACCGATTTTGATTCTCAAACAAATGTGTCACAAAGTAAGGATTCTGATGTGTATATCAC
AGACAAAACTGTGCTAGACATGAGGTCTATGGACTTCAAGAGCAACAGTGCTGTGGCCTGGAGCAACAAA
TCTGACTTTGCATGTGCAAACGCCTTCAACAACAGCATTATTCCAGAAGACACCTTCTTCCCCAGCCCAG
AAAGTTCCTGTGATGTCAAGCTGGTCGAGAAAAGCTTTGAAACAGATACGAACCTAAACTTTCAAAACCT
GTCAGTGATTGGGTTCCGAATCCTCCTCCTGAAAGTGGCCGGGTTTAATCTGCTCATGACGCTGCGGCTG
TGGTCCAGCTGATCTAGAGGGCCCGTTTAAACCCGCTGATCAGCCTCGACTGTGCCTTCTAGTTGCCAGC
CATCTGTTGTTTGCCCCTCCCCCGTGCCTTCCTTGACCCTGGAAGGTGCCACTCCCACTGTCCTTTCCTA
ATAAAATGAGGAAATTGCATCGCATTGTCTGAGTAGGTGTCATTCTATTCTGGGGGGTGGGGTGGGGCAG
GACAGCAAGGGGGAGGATTGGGAAGACAATAGCAGGCATGCTGGGGATGCGGTGGGCTCTATGGCTTCTG
AGGCGGAAAGAACCAGCTGGGGCTCTAGGGGGTATCCCC
[124 nt withheld, positions 3120-3243]
C
[91 nt withheld, positions 3245-3335]
A
[49 nt withheld, positions 3337-3385]
CCTTTGACGTTGGAGTCCACGTTCTTT
[37 nt withheld, positions 3413-3449]
ACCCTATCTCGGTCTATTCTTTTGATTTATAAGGGATTTTGCCGATTTCGGCCTATTGGTTAAAAAATGA
GCTGATTTAACAAAAATTTAACGCGAATTAATTCTGTGGAATGTGTGTCAGTTAGGGTGTGGAAAGTCCC
CAGGCTCCCCAGCAGGCAGAAGTATGCAAAGCATGCATCTCAATTAGTCAGCAACCAGGTGTGGAAAGTC
CCCAGGCTCCCCAGCAGGCAGAAGTATGCAAAGCATGCATCTCAATTAGTCAGCAACCATAGTCCCGCCC
CTAACTCCGCCCATCCCGCCCCTAACTCCGCCCAGTTCCGCCCATTCTCCGCCCCATGGCTGACTAATTT
TTTTTATTTATGCAGAGGCCGAGGCCGCCTCTGCCTCTGAGCTATTCCAGAAGTAGTGAGGAGGCTTTTT
TGGAGGCCTAGGCTTTTGCAAAAAGCTCCCGGGAGCTTGTATATCCATTTTCGGATCTGATCAGCACGTG
TTGACAATTAATCATCGGCATAGTATATCGGCATAGTATAATACGACAAGGTGAGGAACTAAACCATGGC
CAAGTTGACCAGTGCCGTTCCGGTGCTCACCGCGCGCGACGTCGCCGGAGCGGTCGAGTTCTGGACCGAC
CGGCTCGGGTTCTCCCGGGACTTCGTGGAGGACGACTTCGCCGGTGTGGTCCGGGACGACGTGACCCTGT
TCATCAGCGCGGTCCAGGACCAGGTGGTGCCGGACAACACCCTGGCCTGGGTGTGGGTGCGCGGCCTGGA
CGAGCTGTACGCCGAGTGGTCGGAGGTCGTGTCCACGAACTTCCGGGACGCCTCCGGGCCGGCCATGACC
GAGATCGGCGAGCAGCCGTGGGGGCGGGAGTTCGCCCTGCGCGACCCGGCCGGCAACTGCGTGCACTTCG
TGGCCGAGGAGCAGGACTGACACGTGCTACGAGATTTCGATTCCACCGCCGCCTTCTATGAAAGGTTGGG
CTTCGGAATCGTTTTCCGGGACGCCGGCTGGATGATCCTCCAGCGCGGGGATCTCATGCTGGAGTTCTTC
GCCCACCCCAACTTGTTTATTGCAGCTTATAATGGTTACAAATAAAGCAATAGCATCACAAATTTCACAA
ATAAAGCATTTTTTTCACTGCATTCTAGTTGTGGTTTGTCCAAACTCATCAATGTATCTTATCATGTCTG
TATACCGTCGACCTCTAGCTAGAGCTTGGCGTAATCATGGTCATAGCTGTTTCCTGTGTGAAATTGTTAT
CCGCTCACAATTCCACACAACATACGAGCCGGAAGCATAAAGTGTAAAGCCTGGGGTGCCTAATGAGTGA
GCTAACTCACATTAATTGCGTTGCGCTCACTGCCCGCTTTCCAGTCGGGAAACCTGTCGTGCCAGCTGCA
TTAATGAATCGGCCAACGCGCGGGGAGAGGCGGTTTGCGTATTGGGCGCTCTTCCGCTTCCTCGCTCACT
GACTCGCTGCGCTCGGTCGTTCGGCTGCGGCGAGCGGTATCAGCTCACTCAAAGGCGGTAATACGGTTAT
CCACAGAATCAGGGGATAACGCAGGAAAGAACATGTGAGCAAAAGGCCAGCAAAAGGCCAGGAACCGTAA
AAAGGCCGCGTTGCTGGCGTTTTTCCATAGGCTCCGCCCCCCTGACGAGCATCACAAAAATCGACGCTCA
AGTCAGAGGTGGCGAAACCCGACAGGACTATAAAGATACCAGGCGTTTCCCCCTGGAAGCTCCCTCGTGC
GCTCTCCTGTTCCGACCCTGCCGCTTACCGGATACCTGTCCGCCTTTCTCCCTTCGGGAAGCGTGGCGCT
TTCTCATAGCTCACGCTGTAGGTATCTCAGTTCGGTGTAGGTCGTTCGCTCCAAGCTGGGCTGTGTGCAC
GAACCCCCCGTTCAGCCCGACCGCTGCGCCTTATCCGGTAACTATCGTCTTGAGTCCAACCCGGTAAGAC
ACGACTTATCGCCACTGGCAGCAGCCACTGGTAACAGGATTAGCAGAGCGAGGTATGTAGGCGGTGCTAC
AGAGTTCTTGAAGTGGTGGCCTAACTACGGCTACACTAGAAGAACAGTATTTGGTATCTGCGCTCTGCTG
AAGCCAGTTACCTTCGGAAAAAGAGTTGGTAGCTCTTGATCCGGCAAACAAACCACCGCTGGTAGCGGTG
GTTTTTTTGTTTGCAAGCAGCAGATTACGCGCAGAAAAAAAGGATCTCAAGAAGATCCTTTGATCTTTTC
TACGGGGTCTGACGCTCAGTGGAACGAAAACTCACGTTAAGGGATTTTGGTCATGAGATTATCAAAAAGG
ATCTTCACCTAGATCCTTTTAAATTAAAAATGAAGTTTTAAATCAATCTAAAGTATATATGAGTAAACTT
GGTCTGACAGTTACCAATGCTTAATCAGTGAGGCACCTATCTCAGCGATCTGTCTATTTCGTTCATCCAT
AGTTGCCTGACTCCCCGTCGTGTAGATAACTACGATACGGGAGGGCTTACCATCTGGCCCCAGTGCTGCA
ATGATACCGCGAGACCCACGCTCACCGGCTCCAGATTTATCAGCAATAAACCAGCCAGCCGGAAGGGCCG
AGCGCAGAAGTGGTCCTGCAACTTTATCCGCCTCCATCCAGTCTATTAATTGTTGCCGGGAAGCTAGAGT
AAGTAGTTCGCCAGTTAATAGTTTGCGCAACGTTGTTGCCATTGCTACAGGCATCGTGGTGTCACGCTCG
TCGTTTGGTATGGCTTCATTCAGCTCCGGTTCCCAACGATCAAGGCGAGTTACATGATCCCCCATGTTGT
GCAAAAAAGCGGTTAGCTCCTTCGGTCCTCCGATCGTTGTCAGAAGTAAGTTGGCCGCAGTGTTATCACT
CATGGTTATGGCAGCACTGCATAATTCTCTTACTGTCATGCCATCCGTAAGATGCTTTTCTGTGACTGGT
GAGTACTCAACCAAGTCATTCTGAGAATAGTGTATGCGGCGACCGAGTTGCTCTTGCCCGGCGTCAATAC
GGGATAATACCGCGCCACATAGCAGAACTTTAAAAGTGCTCATCATTGGAAAACGTTCTTCGGGGCGAAA
ACTCTCAAGGATCTTACCGCTGTTGAGATCCAGTTCGATGTAACCCACTCGTGCACCCAACTGATCTTCA
GCATCTTTTACTTTCACCAGCGTTTCTGGGTGAGCAAAAACAGGAAGGCAAAATGCCGCAAAAAAGGGAA
TAAGGGCGACACGGAAATGTTGAATACTCATACTCTTCCTTTTTCAATATTATTGAAGCATTTATCAGGG
TTATTGTCTCATGAGCGGATACATATTTGAATGTATTTAGAAAAATAAACAAATAGGGGTTCCGCGCACA
TTTCCCCGAAAAGTGCCACCTGACGTC
Features (pLannotate 1.2.2; 24 found; start..end, strand, type, name):
     28..80      -  misc_feature   bom (fragment): basis of mobility region from pBR322
    235..254     +  enhancer       CMV enhancer (fragment): human cytomegalovirus immediate early enhancer
    570..625     -  polyA_signal   β-globin poly(A) signal: rabbit β-globin polyadenylation signal (Gil and Proudfoot, 1987)
    696..788     -  CDS            HBB (fragment): HBB_PONPY - Experimental evidence at transcript level: Swiss-Prot protein existence level 2. Involved in oxygen transport from the lung to the various peripheral tissues. From Pongo pygmaeus (Bornean orangutan).
    782..1315    -  CDS            TRBC2: TRBC2_HUMAN - Also known as TCRBC2 From Homo sapiens (Human).
   1544..1747    -  promoter       CMV promoter: human cytomegalovirus (CMV) immediate early promoter
   1748..2051    -  enhancer       CMV enhancer: human cytomegalovirus immediate early enhancer
   2129..2163    +  promoter       minimal CMV promoter (fragment): human cytomegalovirus (CMV) immediate early promoter
   2390..2809    +  CDS            TRAC: TRAC_HUMAN - Also known as TCRA. Experimental evidence at protein level: Swiss-Prot protein existence level 1. Constant region of T cell receptor (TR) alpha chain (PubMed:24600447). Alpha-beta T cell receptors are antigen specific receptors which are essential to the immune response and are present on the cell surface of T lymphocytes. Recognize peptide-major histocompatibility (MH) (pMH) complexes that are displayed by antigen presenting cells (APC), a prerequisite for efficient T cell adaptive immunity against pathogens (PubMed:25493333). Binding of alpha-beta TR to pMH complex initiates TR-
   2850..3074    +  polyA_signal   bGH poly(A) signal: bovine growth hormone polyadenylation signal
   3078..3099    +  promoter       SV40 promoter (fragment): SV40 enhancer and early promoter
   3120..3548    +  rep_origin     f1 ori (sequence partly withheld): f1 bacteriophage origin of replication; arrow indicates direction of (+) strand synthesis
   3562..3891    +  promoter       SV40 promoter: SV40 enhancer and early promoter
   3939..3986    +  promoter       EM7 promoter: synthetic bacterial promoter&nbsp
   4005..4379    +  CDS            BleoR: antibiotic-binding protein; Sh ble from Streptoalloteichus hindustanus; confers resistance to bleomycin, phleomycin, and Zeocin™
   4389..4514    +  CDS            ble (fragment): BLE_KLEPN - Experimental evidence at protein level: Swiss-Prot protein existence level 1. Binding protein with a strong affinity to the bleomycin family of antibiotics. Binds to CL990; an antimitotic-antibiotic compound. From Klebsiella pneumoniae.
   4509..4630    +  polyA_signal   SV40 poly(A) signal: SV40 polyadenylation signal
   4703..4719    -  protein_bind   lac operator: The lac repressor binds to the lac operator to inhibit transcription in E. coli. This inhibition can be relieved by adding lactose or isopropyl-β-D-thiogalactopyranoside (IPTG). lac repressor encoded by lacI
   4727..4757    -  promoter       lac promoter: promoter for the E. coli lac operon
   4772..4793    -  protein_bind   CAP binding site: CAP binding activates transcription in the presence of cAMP. E. coli catabolite activator protein
   4806..4898    -  CDS            lacI (fragment): lac repressor; lacI; The lac repressor binds to the lac operator to inhibit transcription in E. coli. This inhibition can be relieved by adding lactose or isopropyl-β-D-thiogalactopyranoside (IPTG).
   5081..5669    -  rep_origin     ori: high-copy-number ColE1/pMB1/pBR322/pUC origin of replication
   5840..6700    -  CDS            AmpR: β-lactamase; bla; confers resistance to ampicillin, carbenicillin, and related antibiotics
   6701..6805    -  promoter       AmpR promoter: bla
