[The description below was written by a language model from this plasmid's Addgene catalogue record and pLannotate feature annotations shown in this document.]
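Description:
pMJA252 is a mammalian expression plasmid built on the pcDNA3.1/Zeo(+) backbone and designed as an acceptor vector for cloning T cell receptor alpha and beta chains. It is maintained in E. coli through a high-copy ColE1/pUC-type origin with ampicillin selection (AmpR under its own bla promoter), and it also carries an f1 origin. For selection in mammalian cells it contains the Sh ble (BleoR) gene conferring Zeocin resistance, driven by the SV40 early promoter together with the bacterial EM7 promoter and terminated by an SV40 polyadenylation signal.

The payload is a synthetic insert of about 2 kb, recorded as a truncated human TCR, arranged around a bidirectional CMV promoter. In the annotated sequence a central CMV enhancer serves two divergent transcription units. On one strand, the full CMV promoter points towards the human TCR beta constant region (TRBC2), which is followed by a short β-globin-derived segment and the rabbit β-globin poly(A) signal. On the other strand, a minimal CMV promoter fragment points towards the human TCR alpha constant region (TRAC), which is terminated by the bGH poly(A) signal. No variable-region sequences are annotated. This fits the acceptor role: unannotated gaps lie between each promoter and its constant region, presumably where the alpha and beta variable domains are inserted, and the record lists ligation-independent cloning as the method. The arrangement would allow both chains of a paired receptor to be co-expressed from a single plasmid in transfected mammalian cells. The record does not specify the exact nature of the truncation or the intended downstream assays.
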