Addgene plasmid #128541: pMJA252
Purpose: Acceptor vector for alpha and beta TCR
Depositing lab: Marcos Alcocer. Depositing organization: University of Nottingham.
Backbone
  Vector backbone: pcDNA3.1(+)/Zeo(+)
  Backbone manufacturer: invitrogen
  Backbone size w/o insert (bp): 4796
  Vector type: Mammalian Expression
  Selectable markers: Zeocin
Growth in bacteria
  Bacterial resistance: Ampicillin, 100 μg/mL
  Growth temperature: 37°C
  Growth strain: DH5alpha
  Copy number: Unknown
Gene/Insert
  Gene/Insert name: truncated human TCR
  Species: Synthetic
  Insert size (bp): 2041
  Promoter: bidirectional CMV
  Cloning method: Ligation Independent Cloning
  Sequencing primers: 5′ ATTTGTGAGCCAGGGCATTGG; 3′ GACAATGCGATGCAATTTCCTCAT
Terms and licenses: Academic/Nonprofit Terms; Industry Terms: Not Available to Industry
Depositor comments: Acceptor vector for alpha and beta TCR
How to cite: pMJA252 was a gift from Marcos Alcocer (Addgene plasmid # 128541 ; http://n2t.net/addgene:128541 ; RRID:Addgene_128541)
